Addgene plasmid #127858: pUC119 T7 hTRmin
Purpose: T7 RNA Pol for in vitro transcription
Depositing lab: Kathleen Collins. Depositing organization: University of California, Berkeley. Publication: Human telomerase specialization for repeat synthesis by unique handling of primer-template duplex. Wu RA, Collins K. EMBO J. 2014 Apr 16;33(8):921-35. doi: 10.1002/embj.201387205. Epub 2014 Mar 11. PubMed 24619002.
Backbone
  Vector backbone: pUC119
Growth in bacteria
  Bacterial resistance: Ampicillin, 100 μg/mL
  Growth temperature: 37°C
  Growth strain: DH5alpha
  Copy number: High Copy
Gene/Insert
  Gene/Insert name: hTR (alt name: human telomerase RNA)
  Species: H. sapiens (human)
  Entrez Gene: TERC (a.k.a. DKCA1, PFBMFT2, SCARNA19, TER, TR, TRC3, hTR)
Terms and licenses: Academic/Nonprofit Terms; Industry Terms: Not Available to Industry
How to cite: pUC119 T7 hTRmin was a gift from Kathleen Collins (Addgene plasmid # 127858 ; http://n2t.net/addgene:127858 ; RRID:Addgene_127858)
