[The description below was written by a language model from this plasmid's Addgene catalogue record and pLannotate feature annotations shown in this document.]
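Description:
pUC119 T7 hTRmin is a small (about 3.4 kb) bacterial cloning plasmid built on the pUC119 backbone and used as a template source for in vitro transcription of human telomerase RNA (hTR, the product of the TERC gene). It is maintained in E. coli at high copy number through the ColE1/pUC-type origin and selected with ampicillin via the β-lactamase (AmpR) gene under its own promoter. As expected for pUC119, it also carries an f1 bacteriophage origin, which allows single-stranded DNA to be produced with helper phage. The annotated short fragments of bom, rop and lacI are backbone remnants rather than functional elements.

The payload sits in the former polylinker region, downstream of the CAP binding site, lac promoter and lac operator. A T7 promoter is annotated there, followed by an unannotated stretch of roughly 300 nt before a residual lacZα fragment. This gap is the likely location of the hTR insert, although the feature table does not label it. The name "hTRmin" suggests a minimized version of the telomerase RNA rather than the full-length transcript, but the record does not state which regions are retained or deleted. No terminator, ribozyme or defined run-off site is annotated, so how the 3′ end of the transcript is set is not stated.

The stated purpose is transcription by T7 RNA polymerase in vitro. The resulting RNA would typically be used to reconstitute telomerase with the TERT protein for biochemical study, in keeping with the associated work on how human telomerase handles its primer-template duplex during repeat synthesis.
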