Features (pLannotate 1.2.2; 13 found; start..end, strand, type, name):
     23..44      +  protein_bind   CAP binding site: CAP binding activates transcription in the presence of cAMP. E. coli catabolite activator protein
     59..89      +  promoter       lac promoter: promoter for the E. coli lac operon
     97..113     +  protein_bind   lac operator: The lac repressor binds to the lac operator to inhibit transcription in E. coli. This inhibition can be relieved by adding lactose or isopropyl-β-D-thiogalactopyranoside (IPTG). lac repressor encoded by lacI
    156..174     +  promoter       T7 promoter: promoter for bacteriophage T7 RNA polymerase
    476..633     +  CDS            lacZα (fragment): LacZα fragment of β-galactosidase; lacZ fragment
    639..690     -  misc_feature   bom (fragment): basis of mobility region from pBR322
    709..1164    +  rep_origin     f1 ori (sequence partly withheld): f1 bacteriophage origin of replication; arrow indicates direction of (+) strand synthesis
   1165..1214    -  misc_feature   bom (fragment): basis of mobility region from pBR322
   1316..1351    -  CDS            rop (fragment): Rop protein, which maintains plasmids at low copy number; rop
   1446..1550    +  promoter       AmpR promoter: bla
   1551..2411    +  CDS            AmpR: β-lactamase; bla; confers resistance to ampicillin, carbenicillin, and related antibiotics
   2582..3170    +  rep_origin     ori: high-copy-number ColE1/pMB1/pBR322/pUC origin of replication
   3353..10      +  CDS            lacI (fragment) (across the origin): lac repressor; lacI; The lac repressor binds to the lac operator to inhibit transcription in E. coli. This inhibition can be relieved by adding lactose or isopropyl-β-D-thiogalactopyranoside (IPTG).
>Addgene plasmid #127858 | pUC119 T7 hTRmin | addgene full sequence | sequence record 253016 | Addgene NGS Result
CGGGCAGTGAGCGCAACGCAATTAATGTGAGTTAGCTCACTCATTAGGCACCCCAGGCTTTACACTTTAT
GCTTCCGGCTCGTATGTTGTGTGGAATTGTGAGCGGATAACAATTTCACACAGGAAACAGCTATGACCAT
GATTACGCCAAGCTTTAATACGACTCACTATAGGGCCTGGGAGGGGTGGTGGCCATTTTTTGTCTAACCC
TAACTGAGAAGGGCGTAGGCGCCGTGCTTTTGCTCCCCGCGCGCTGTTTTTCTCGCTGACTTTCAGCGGG
CGGAAAAGCCTCGGCCTGCCGCCTTCCACCGTTCATTCTAGAGCAAACAAAAAATGTCAGCTGCTGGCCC
GTTCGCCCCTCCCGGGGAGGATCCAATAATAATAATAACCCCGCCTGGAGGCCGCGGTCGGCCCGGGGCT
TCTCCGGAGGCACCCACTGCCACCGCGAAGAGTTGGGCTCTGTCAGCCGCGGGGAATTCACTGGCCGTCG
TTTTACAACGTCGTGACTGGGAAAACCCTGGCGTTACCCAACTTAATCGCCTTGCAGCACATCCCCCTTT
CGCCAGCTGGCGTAATAGCGAAGAGGCCCGCACCGATCGCCCTTCCCAACAGTTGCGCAGCCTGAATGGC
GAATGGCGCCTGATGCGGTATTTTCTCCTTACGCATCTGTGCGGTATTTCACACCGCATA
[95 nt withheld, positions 691-785]
T
[46 nt withheld, positions 787-832]
C
[141 nt withheld, positions 834-974]
CCTTTGACGTTGGAGTCCACGTTCTTT
[37 nt withheld, positions 1002-1038]
ACTCTATCTCGGGCTATTCTTTTGATTTATAAGGGATTTTGCCGATTTCGGTCTATTGGTTAAAAAATGA
GCTGATTTAACAAAAATTTAACGCGAATTTTAACAAAATATTAACGTTTACAATTTTATGGTGCACTCTC
AGTACAATCTGCTCTGATGCCGCATAGTTAAGCCAGCCCCGACACCCGCCAACACCCGCTGACGCGCCCT
GACGGGCTTGTCTGCTCCCGGCATCCGCTTACAGACAAGCTGTGACCGTCTCCGGGAGCTGCATGTGTCA
GAGGTTTTCACCGTCATCACCGAAACGCGCGAGACGAAAGGGCCTCGTGATACGCCTATTTTTATAGGTT
AATGTCATGATAATAATGGTTTCTTAGACGTCAGGTGGCACTTTTCGGGGAAATGTGCGCGGAACCCCTA
TTTGTTTATTTTTCTAAATACATTCAAATATGTATCCGCTCATGAGACAATAACCCTGATAAATGCTTCA
ATAATATTGAAAAAGGAAGAGTATGAGTATTCAACATTTCCGTGTCGCCCTTATTCCCTTTTTTGCGGCA
TTTTGCCTTCCTGTTTTTGCTCACCCAGAAACGCTGGTGAAAGTAAAAGATGCTGAAGATCAGTTGGGTG
CACGAGTGGGTTACATCGAACTGGATCTCAACAGCGGTAAGATCCTTGAGAGTTTTCGCCCCGAAGAACG
TTTTCCAATGATGAGCACTTTTAAAGTTCTGCTATGTGGCGCGGTATTATCCCGTATTGACGCCGGGCAA
GAGCAACTCGGTCGCCGCATACACTATTCTCAGAATGACTTGGTTGAGTACTCACCAGTCACAGAAAAGC
ATCTTACGGATGGCATGACAGTAAGAGAATTATGCAGTGCTGCCATAACCATGAGTGATAACACTGCGGC
CAACTTACTTCTGACAACGATCGGAGGACCGAAGGAGCTAACCGCTTTTTTGCACAACATGGGGGATCAT
GTAACTCGCCTTGATCGTTGGGAACCGGAGCTGAATGAAGCCATACCAAACGACGAGCGTGACACCACGA
TGCCTGTAGCAATGGCAACAACGTTGCGCAAACTATTAACTGGCGAACTACTTACTCTAGCTTCCCGGCA
ACAATTAATAGACTGGATGGAGGCGGATAAAGTTGCAGGACCACTTCTGCGCTCGGCCCTTCCGGCTGGC
TGGTTTATTGCTGATAAATCTGGAGCCGGTGAGCGTGGGTCTCGCGGTATCATTGCAGCACTGGGGCCAG
ATGGTAAGCCCTCCCGTATCGTAGTTATCTACACGACGGGGAGTCAGGCAACTATGGATGAACGAAATAG
ACAGATCGCTGAGATAGGTGCCTCACTGATTAAGCATTGGTAACTGTCAGACCAAGTTTACTCATATATA
CTTTAGATTGATTTAAAACTTCATTTTTAATTTAAAAGGATCTAGGTGAAGATCCTTTTTGATAATCTCA
TGACCAAAATCCCTTAACGTGAGTTTTCGTTCCACTGAGCGTCAGACCCCGTAGAAAAGATCAAAGGATC
TTCTTGAGATCCTTTTTTTCTGCGCGTAATCTGCTGCTTGCAAACAAAAAAACCACCGCTACCAGCGGTG
GTTTGTTTGCCGGATCAAGAGCTACCAACTCTTTTTCCGAAGGTAACTGGCTTCAGCAGAGCGCAGATAC
CAAATACTGTTCTTCTAGTGTAGCCGTAGTTAGGCCACCACTTCAAGAACTCTGTAGCACCGCCTACATA
CCTCGCTCTGCTAATCCTGTTACCAGTGGCTGCTGCCAGTGGCGATAAGTCGTGTCTTACCGGGTTGGAC
TCAAGACGATAGTTACCGGATAAGGCGCAGCGGTCGGGCTGAACGGGGGGTTCGTGCACACAGCCCAGCT
TGGAGCGAACGACCTACACCGAACTGAGATACCTACAGCGTGAGCTATGAGAAAGCGCCACGCTTCCCGA
AGGGAGAAAGGCGGACAGGTATCCGGTAAGCGGCAGGGTCGGAACAGGAGAGCGCACGAGGGAGCTTCCA
GGGGGAAACGCCTGGTATCTTTATAGTCCTGTCGGGTTTCGCCACCTCTGACTTGAGCGTCGATTTTTGT
GATGCTCGTCAGGGGGGCGGAGCCTATGGAAAAACGCCAGCAACGCGGCCTTTTTACGGTTCCTGGCCTT
TTGCTGGCCTTTTGCTCACATGTTCTTTCCTGCGTTATCCCCTGATTCTGTGGATAACCGTATTACCGCC
TTTGAGTGAGCTGATACCGCTCGCCGCAGCCGAACGACCGAGCGCAGCGAGTCAGTGAGCGAGGAAGCGG
AAGAGCGCCCAATACGCAAACCGCCTCTCCCCGCGCGTTGGCCGATTCATTAATGCAGCTGGCACGACAG
GTTTCCCGACTGGAAAG
